>Addgene plasmid #43621 | III-GCAG | depositor partial sequence | sequence record 58886 | III-GCAG sequence 426 bps
CGTCTCGGCTCACCCCAGAGCAGGTCGTGGCAATCGCGAGCAATAACGGCGGAAAACAGGCTTTGGAAAC
GGTGCAGAGGCTCCTTCCAGTGCTGTGCCAAGCGCACGGACTCACCCCAGAGCAGGTCGTGGCGATCGCA
AGCCACGACGGAGGAAAGCAAGCCTTGGAAACAGTACAGAGGCTGTTGCCTGTGCTGTGCCAAGCGCACG
GCCTCACCCCAGAGCAGGTCGTGGCAATCGCCTCCAACATTGGCGGGAAACAGGCACTCGAGACTGTCCA
GCGCCTGCTTCCCGTGCTGTGCCAAGCGCACGGATTAACCCCAGAGCAGGTCGTGGCAATCGCGAGCAAT
AACGGCGGAAAACAGGCTTTGGAAACGGTGCAGAGGCTCCTTCCAGTGCTGTGCCAAGCGCACGGACTCA
GAGACG
