>Addgene plasmid #43621 | III-GCAG | addgene partial sequence | sequence record 61584 | M13-F20 5'-TGTAAAACGACGGCCAGT-3'
GGGCGAATTGGGCCCTCTAGATGCATGCTCGAGCGGCCGCCAGTGTGATGGATATCTGCAGAATTCGCCC
TTCTTTCCTGTGCCCACGTCTCTGAGTCCGTGCGCTTGGCACAGCACTGGAAGGAGCCTCTGCACCGTTT
CCAAAGCCTGTTTTCCGCCGTTATTGCTCGCGATTGCCACGACCTGCTCTGGGGTTAATCCGTGCGCTTG
GCACAGCACGGGAAGCAGGCGCTGGACAGTCTCGAGTGCCTGTTTCCCGCCAATGTTGGAGGCGCTCGGT
CGTTCGGCTGCGGCGAGCGGTATCAGCTCACTCAAAGGCGGTAATACGGTTATCCACAGAATCAGGGGAT
AACGCAGGAAAGAACATGTGAGCAAAAGGCCAGCAAAAGGCCAGGAACCGTAAAAAGGCCGCGTTGCTGG
CGTTTTTCCATAGGCTCCGCCCCCCTGACGAGCATCACAAAAATCGACGCTCAAGTCAGAGGTGGCGAAA
CCCGACAGGACTATAAAGATACCAGGCGTTTCCCCCTGGAAGCTCCCTCGTGCGCTCTCCTGTTCCGACC
CTGCCGCTTACCGGATACCTGTCCGCCTTTCTCCCTTCGGGAAGCGTGGCGCTTTCTCATAGCTCACGCT
GTAGGTATCTCAGTTCGGTGTAGGTCGTTCGCTCCAAGCTGGGCTGTGTGCACGAACCCCCCGTTCAGCC
CGACCGCTGCGCCTTATCCGGTAACTATCGTCTTGAGTCCAACCCGGTAAGACACGACTTATCGCCACTG
GCAGCAGCCACTGGTAACAGGATTAGCAGAGCGAGGTATGTAGGCGGTGCTACAGAGTTCTTGAAGTGGT
GGCCTAACTACGGCTACACTAGAAGAACAGTATTTGGTATCTGCGCTCTGCTGAAGCCAGTTACCTTCGG
AAAAAATTGTACTCTGATCCGCAACAACACNTGACGTGTTTGTNACACATACCAAAAATAAACTAT
