>Addgene plasmid #43621 | III-GCAG | addgene partial sequence | sequence record 64316 | M13_pUC_fwd
ATAGGGCGAATTGGGCCCTCTAGATGCATGCTCGAGCGGCCGCCAGTGTGATGGATATCTGCAGAATTCG
CCCTTCTTTCCTGTGCCCACGTCTCTGAGTCCGTGCGCTTGGCACAGCACTGGAAGGAGCCTCTGCACCG
TTTCCAAAGCCTGTTTTCCGCCGTTATTGCTCGCGATTGCCACGACCTGCTCTGGGGTTAATCCGTGCGC
TTGGCACAGCACGGGAAGCAGGCGCTGGACAGTCTCGAGTGCCTGTTTCCCGCCAATGTTGGAGGCGATT
GCCACGACCTGCTCTGGGGTGAGGCCGTGCGCTTGGCACAGCACAGGCAACAGCCTCTGTACTGTTTCCA
AGGCTTGCTTTCCTCCGTCGTGGCTTGCGATCGCCACGACCTGCTCTGGGGTGAGTCCGTGCGCTTGGCA
CAGCACTGGAAGGAGCCTCTGCACCGTTTCCAAAGCCTGTTTTCCGCCGTTATTGCTCGCGATTGCCACG
ACCTGCTCTGGGGTGAGCCGAGACGCGCTAGGACGGCAAGGGCGAATTCCAGCACACTGGCGGCCGTTAC
TAGTGGATCCGAGCTCGGTACCAAGCTTGATGCATAGCTTGAGTATTCTATAGTGTCACCTAAATAGCTT
GGCGTAATCATGGTCATAGCTGTTTCCTGTGTGAAATTGTTATCCGCTCACAATTCCACACAACATACGA
GCCGGAAGCATAAAGTGTAAAGCCTGGGGTGCCTAATGAGTGAGCTAACTCACATTAATTGCGTTGCGCT
CACTGCCCGCTTTCCAGTCGGGAAACCTGTCGTGCCAGCTGCATTAATGAATCGGCCAACGCGCGGGGAG
AGGCGGTTTGCGTATTGGGCGCTCTTCCGCTTCCTCGCTCACTGACT
