[The description below was written by a language model from this plasmid's Addgene catalogue record.]
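Description:
III-GCAG is a bacterial cloning plasmid built on the commercial pCRII-TOPO backbone (about 4.0 kb without insert), into which a 426 bp synthetic fragment was introduced by TOPO cloning. It is a high-copy plasmid maintained in E. coli and carries both ampicillin and kanamycin resistance, consistent with the dual markers of the pCRII-TOPO vector. The insert sits between the T7 and M13-reverse priming sites used to sequence it. No feature table is provided, so the exact arrangement of backbone elements around the insert cannot be confirmed from the record.

The insert is named only "III-GCAG" and is listed as synthetic. The record does not spell out its content, but the plasmid was deposited with a publication describing a TALEN genome-editing system for generating human stem cell-based disease models. In that context, the name and the size of the insert are consistent with a preassembled block of four TAL effector repeats, where each repeat recognises one base of the tetramer G-C-A-G and "III" plausibly indicates the position of this block within the final repeat array. That reading is an inference from the name and the associated paper rather than a stated fact.

The plasmid has no recorded expression promoter for the insert, no tags and no mammalian elements, so it appears to be a storage and source vector rather than an expression construct. It would typically serve as one member of a library of modular parts from which fragments are taken and combined to assemble custom TALEN DNA-binding domains directed at chosen genomic target sites.
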