Addgene plasmid #43621: III-GCAG
Depositing lab: Chad Cowan & Kiran Musunuru. Depositing organization: Harvard University. Publication: A TALEN Genome-Editing System for Generating Human Stem Cell-Based Disease Models. Ding Q, Lee YK, Schaefer EA, Peters DT, Veres A, Kim K, Kuperwasser N, Motola DL, Meissner TB, Hendriks WT, Trevisan M, Gupta RM, Moisan A, Banks E, Friesen M, Schinzel RT, Xia F, Tang A, Xia Y, Figueroa E, Wann A, Ahfeldt T, Daheron L, Zhang F, Rubin LL, Peng LF, Chung RT, Musunuru K, Cowan CA. Cell Stem Cell. 2012 Dec 12. pii: S1934-5909(12)00645-5. doi: 10.1016/j.stem.2012.11.011. PubMed 23246482.
Backbone
  Vector backbone: pCRII-TOPO
  Backbone manufacturer: Invitrogen
  Backbone size w/o insert (bp): 3973
  Vector type: Bacterial Cloning
Growth in bacteria
  Bacterial resistance: Ampicillin and Kanamycin, 100 & 50 μg/mL
  Growth temperature: 37°C
  Growth strain: Top10
  Copy number: High Copy
Gene/Insert
  Gene/Insert name: III-GCAG
  Species: Synthetic
  Insert size (bp): 426
  Cloning method: TOPO Cloning
  Sequencing primers: 5′ T7; 3′ M13-rev
Terms and licenses: Academic/Nonprofit Terms; Industry Terms: Not Available to Industry
How to cite: III-GCAG was a gift from Chad Cowan & Kiran Musunuru (Addgene plasmid # 43621 ; http://n2t.net/addgene:43621 ; RRID:Addgene_43621)
